>Addgene plasmid #85869 | AB.pCCL.sin.cPPT.GFP.miR-19a-5p.sensor.PGK.dNGFR.WPRE | addgene full sequence | sequence record 170003 | Addgene NGS Result
ATGGTGAGCAAGGGCGAGGAGCTGTTCACCGGGGTGGTGCCCATCCTGGTCGAGCTGGACGGCGACGTAA
ACGGCCACAAGTTCAGCGTGTCCGGCGAGGGCGAGGGCGATGCCACCTACGGCAAGCTGACCCTGAAGTT
CATCTGCACCACCGGCAAGCTGCCCGTGCCCTGGCCCACCCTCGTGACCACCCTGACCTACGGCGTGCAG
TGCTTCAGCCGCTACCCCGACCACATGAAGCAGCACGACTTCTTCAAGTCCGCCATGCCCGAAGGCTACG
TCCAGGAGCGCACCATCTTCTTCAAGGACGACGGCAACTACAAGACCCGCGCCGAGGTGAAGTTCGAGGG
CGACACCCTGGTGAACCGCATCGAGCTGAAGGGCATCGACTTCAAGGAGGACGGCAACATCCTGGGGCAC
AAGCTGGAGTACAACTACAACAGCCACAACGTCTATATCATGGCCGACAAGCAGAAGAACGGCATCAAGG
TGAACTTCAAGATCCGCCACAACATCGAGGACGGCAGCGTGCAGCTCGCCGACCACTACCAGCAGAACAC
CCCCATCGGCGACGGCCCCGTGCTGCTGCCCGACAACCACTACCTGAGCACCCAGTCCGCCCTGAGCAAA
GACCCCAACGAGAAGCGCGATCACATGGTCCTGCTGGAGTTCGTGACCGCCGCCGGGATCACTCTCGGCA
TGGACGAGCTGTACAAGTAAAGCGGCCGCGTCGAGAGATGGGGGAGGCTAACTGAGCTAGCCGACCTTAA
CTGGGGAGTACTGGTCGACGTAGCTGTAGTGCAACTATGCAAAACTTGTAGTGCAACTATGCAAAACTTG
TAGTGCAACTATGCAAAACTTGTAGTGCAACTATGCAAAACTTGTAGTGCAACTATGCAAAACTTGTAGT
GCAACTATGCAAAACTACCGGTACTAGCTTAGTCATGCACCGGGCTGCAGGAATTCGATGACAGGCGCAG
CTTCCGAGGGATTTGAGATCCAGACATGATAAGATACATTGATGAGTTTGGACAAACCAAAACTAGAATG
CAGTGAAAAAAATGCCTTATTTGTGAAATTTGTGATGCTATTGCCTTATTTGTAACCATTATAAGCTGCA
ATAAACAAGTTAACAACAACAATTGCATTCATTTTATGTTTCAGGTTCAGGGGGAGGTGTGGGAGGTTTT
TTAAAGCAAGTAAAACCTCTACAAATGTGGTATGGCTGATTATGATCAGATCTCTCGAGGCTAGTCTCGT
GATCGATAAAATTTTGAATTTTTGTAATTTGTTTTTGTAATTCTTTAGTTTGTATGTCTGTTGCTATTAT
GTCTACTATTCTTTCCCCTGCACTGTACCCCCCAATCCCCCCTTTTCTTTTAAAAGTTAACCGATACCGT
CGAGATCCGTTCACTAATCGAATGGATCTGTCTCTGTCTCTCTCTCCACCTTCTTCTTCTATTCCTTCGG
GCCTGTCGGGTCCCCTCGGGGTTGGGAGGTGGGTCTGAAACGATAATGGTGAATATCCCTGCCTAACTCT
ATTCACTATAGAAAGTACAGCAAAAACTATTCTTAAACCTACCAAGCCTCCTACTATCATTATGAATAAT
TTTATATACCACAGCCAATTTGTTATGTTAAACCAATTCCACAAACTTGCCCATTTATCTAATTCCAATA
ATTCTTGTTCATTCTTTTCTTGCTGGTTTTGCGATTCTTCAATTAAGGAGTGTATTAAGCTTGTGTAATT
GTTAATTTCTCTGTCCCACTCCATCCAGGTCGTGTGATTCCAAATCTGTTCCAGAGATTTATTACTCCAA
CTAGCATTCCAAGGCACAGCAGTGGTGCAAATGAGTTTTCCAGAGCAACCCCAAATCCCCAGGAGCTGTT
GATCCTTTAGGTATCTTTCCACAGCCAGGATTCTTGCCTGGAGCTGCTTGATGCCCCAGACTGTGAGTTG
CAACAGATGCTGTTGCGCCTCAATAGCCCTCAGCAAATTGTTCTGCTGCTGCACTATACCAGACAATAAT
TGTCTGGCCTGTACCGTCAGCGTCATTGACGCTGCGCCCATAGTGCTTCCTGCTGCTCCCAAGAACCCAA
GGAACAAAGCTCCTATTCCCACTGCTCTTTTTTCTCTCTGCACCACTCTTCTCTTTGCCTTGGTGGGTGC
TACTCCTAATGGTTCAATTTTTACTACTTTATATTTATATAATTCACTTCTCCAATTGTCCCTCATATCT
CCTCCTCCAGGTCTGAAGATCAGCGGCCGCTTGCTGTGCGGTGGTCTTACTTTTGTTTTGCTCTTCCTCT
ATCTTGTCTAAAGCTTCCTTGGTGTCTTTTATCTCTATCCTTTGATGCACACAATAGAGGGTTGCTACTG
TATTATATAATGATCTAAGTTCTTCTGATCCTGTCTGAAGGGATGGTTGTAGCTGTCCCAGTATTTGTCT
ACAGCCTTCTGATGTTTCTAACAGGCCAGGATTAACTGCGAATCGTTCTAGCTCCCTGCTTGCCCATACT
ATATGTTTTAATTTATATTTTTTCTTTCCCCCTGGCCTTAACCGAATTTTTTCCCATCGCGATCTAATTC
TCCCCCGCTTAATACTGACGCTCTCGCACCCATCTCTCTCCTTCTAGCCTCCGCTAGTCAAAATTTTTGG
CGTACTCACCAGTCGCCGCCCCTCGCCTCTTGCCGTGCGCGCTTCAGCAAGCCGAGTCCTGCGTCGAGAG
AGCTCCTCTGGTTTCCCTTTCGCTTTCAAGTCCCTGTTCGGGCGCCACTGCTAGAGATTTTCCACACTGA
CTAAAAGGGTCTGAGGGATCTCTAGTTACCAGAGTCACACAACAGACGGGCACACACTACTTGAAGCACT
CAAGGCAAGCTTTATTGAGGCTTAAGCAGTGGGTTCCCTAGTTAGCCAGAGAGCTCCCAGGCTCAGATCT
GGTCTAACCAGAGAGACCCCGGTTCACTAAACGAGCTCTGCTTATATAGACCTCCCACCGTACACGCCTA
CCGCCCATTTGCGTCAATGGGGCGGAGTTGTTACGACATTTTGGAAAGTCCCGTTGATTTTGGTGCCAAA
ACAAACTCCCATTGACGTCAATGGGGTGGAGACTTGGAAATCCCCGTGAGTCAAACCGCTATCCACGCCC
ATTGATGTACTGCCAAAACCGCATCACCATGGTAATAGCGATGACTAATACGTAGATGTACTGCCAAGTA
GGAAAGTCCCATAAGGTCATGTACTGGGCATAATGCCAGGCGGGCCATTTACCGTCATTGACGTCAATAG
GGGGCGTACTTGGCATATGATACACTTGATGTACTGCCAAGTGGGCAGTTTACCGTAAATACTCCACCCA
TTGACGTCAATGGAAAGTCCCTATTGGCGTTACTATGGGAACATACGTCATTATTGACGTCAATGGGCGG
GGGTCGTTGGGCGGTCAGCCAGGCGGGCCATTTACCGTAAGTTATGTAACGCGGAACTCCATATATGGGC
TATGAACTAATGACCCCGTAATTGATTACTATTAATAACTAGTCAATAATCAATGTCAACATGGCGGTAA
TGTTGGACATGAGCCAATATAAATGTACATATTATGATATGGATACAACGTATGCAATGGCCAAGCTTGC
AGCTCCAGCTTTTGTTCCCTTTAGTGAGGGTTAATTGCGCGCTTGGCGTAATCATGGTCATAGCTGTTTC
CTGTGTGAAATTGTTATCCGCTCACAATTCCACACAACATACGAGCCGGAAGCATAAAGTGTAAAGCCTG
GGGTGCCTAATGAGTGAGCTAACTCACATTAATTGCGTTGCGCTCACTGCCCGCTTTCCAGTCGGGAAAC
CTGTCGTGCCAGCTGCATTAATGAATCGGCCAACGCGCGGGGAGAGGCGGTTTGCGTATTGGGCGCTCTT
CCGCTTCCTCGCTCACTGACTCGCTGCGCTCGGTCGTTCGGCTGCGGCGAGCGGTATCAGCTCACTCAAA
GGCGGTAATACGGTTATCCACAGAATCAGGGGATAACGCAGGAAAGAACATGTGAGCAAAAGGCCAGCAA
AAGGCCAGGAACCGTAAAAAGGCCGCGTTGCTGGCGTTTTTCCATAGGCTCCGCCCCCCTGACGAGCATC
ACAAAAATCGACGCTCAAGTCAGAGGTGGCGAAACCCGACAGGACTATAAAGATACCAGGCGTTTCCCCC
TGGAAGCTCCCTCGTGCGCTCTCCTGTTCCGACCCTGCCGCTTACCGGATACCTGTCCGCCTTTCTCCCT
TCGGGAAGCGTGGCGCTTTCTCATAGCTCACGCTGTAGGTATCTCAGTTCGGTGTAGGTCGTTCGCTCCA
AGCTGGGCTGTGTGCACGAACCCCCCGTTCAGCCCGACCGCTGCGCCTTATCCGGTAACTATCGTCTTGA
GTCCAACCCGGTAAGACACGACTTATCGCCACTGGCAGCAGCCACTGGTAACAGGATTAGCAGAGCGAGG
TATGTAGGCGGTGCTACAGAGTTCTTGAAGTGGTGGCCTAACTACGGCTACACTAGAAGAACAGTATTTG
GTATCTGCGCTCTGCTGAAGCCAGTTACCTTCGGAAAAAGAGTTGGTAGCTCTTGATCCGGCAAACAAAC
CACCGCTGGTAGCGGTGGTTTTTTTGTTTGCAAGCAGCAGATTACGCGCAGAAAAAAAGGATCTCAAGAA
GATCCTTTGATCTTTTCTACGGGGTCTGACGCTCAGTGGAACGAAAACTCACGTTAAGGGATTTTGGTCA
TGAGATTATCAAAAAGGATCTTCACCTAGATCCTTTTAAATTAAAAATGAAGTTTTAAATCAATCTAAAG
TATATATGAGTAAACTTGGTCTGACAGTTACCAATGCTTAATCAGTGAGGCACCTATCTCAGCGATCTGT
CTATTTCGTTCATCCATAGTTGCCTGACTCCCCGTCGTGTAGATAACTACGATACGGGAGGGCTTACCAT
CTGGCCCCAGTGCTGCAATGATACCGCGAGACCCACGCTCACCGGCTCCAGATTTATCAGCAATAAACCA
GCCAGCCGGAAGGGCCGAGCGCAGAAGTGGTCCTGCAACTTTATCCGCCTCCATCCAGTCTATTAATTGT
TGCCGGGAAGCTAGAGTAAGTAGTTCGCCAGTTAATAGTTTGCGCAACGTTGTTGCCATTGCTACAGGCA
TCGTGGTGTCACGCTCGTCGTTTGGTATGGCTTCATTCAGCTCCGGTTCCCAACGATCAAGGCGAGTTAC
ATGATCCCCCATGTTGTGCAAAAAAGCGGTTAGCTCCTTCGGTCCTCCGATCGTTGTCAGAAGTAAGTTG
GCCGCAGTGTTATCACTCATGGTTATGGCAGCACTGCATAATTCTCTTACTGTCATGCCATCCGTAAGAT
GCTTTTCTGTGACTGGTGAGTACTCAACCAAGTCATTCTGAGAATAGTGTATGCGGCGACCGAGTTGCTC
TTGCCCGGCGTCAATACGGGATAATACCGCGCCACATAGCAGAACTTTAAAAGTGCTCATCATTGGAAAA
CGTTCTTCGGGGCGAAAACTCTCAAGGATCTTACCGCTGTTGAGATCCAGTTCGATGTAACCCACTCGTG
CACCCAACTGATCTTCAGCATCTTTTACTTTCACCAGCGTTTCTGGGTGAGCAAAAACAGGAAGGCAAAA
TGCCGCAAAAAAGGGAATAAGGGCGACACGGAAATGTTGAATACTCATACTCTTCCTTTTTCAATATTAT
TGAAGCATTTATCAGGGTTATTGTCTCATGAGCGGATACATATTTGAATGTATTTAGAAAAATAAACAAA
TAGGGGTTCCGCGCACATTTCCCCGAAAAGTGCCACCTAAATTGTAAGCGTTAATATTTTGTTAAAATTC
GCGTTAAATTTTTGTTAAATCAGCTCATTTTTTAACCAATAGGCCGAAATCGGCAAAATCCCTTATAAAT
CAAAAGAATAGACCGAGATAGGGT
[37 nt withheld, positions 5975-6011]
AAAGAACGTGGACTCCAACGTCAAAGG
[49 nt withheld, positions 6039-6087]
T
[91 nt withheld, positions 6089-6179]
G
[124 nt withheld, positions 6181-6304]
CCCATTCGCCATTCAGGCTGCGCAACTGTTGGGAAGGGCGATCGGTGCGGGCCTCTTCGCTATTACGCCA
GCTGGCGAAAGGGGGATGTGCTGCAAGGCGATTAAGTTGGGTAACGCCAGGGTTTTCCCAGTCACGACGT
TGTAAAACGACGGCCAGTGAGCGCGCGTAATACGACTCACTATAGGGCGAATTGGGTACGTCCCTAGGCC
TCCAAAAAAGCCTCCTCACTACTTCTGGAATAGCTCAGAGGCCGAGGCGGCCTCGGCCTCTGCATAAATA
AAAAAAATTAGTCAGCCATGGGGCGGAGAATGGGCGGAACTGGGCGGAGTTAGGGGCGGGATGGGCGGAG
TTAGGGGCGGGATAGCTAGAGCCAGACATGATAAGATACATTGATGAGTTTGGACAAACCACAACTAGAA
TGCAGTGAAAAAAATGCTTTATTTGTGAAATTTGTGATGCTATTGCTTTATTTGTAACCATTATAAGCTG
CAATAAACAAGTTCCTCTCACTCTCTGATATTCATTTCTTTGCAAGTTATAAATACTGAATAATAAGATG
ACATGAACTACTACTGCTAGAGATTTTCCACACTGACTAAAAGGGTCTGAGGGATCTCTAGTTACCAGAG
TCACACAACAGACGGGCACACACTACTTGAAGCACTCAAGGCAAGCTTTATTGAGGCTTAAGCAGTGGGT
TCCCTAGTTAGCCAGAGAGCTCCCAGGCTCAGATCTGGTCTAACCAGAGAGACCCAGTACAAGCAAAAAG
CAGATCTTGTCTTCGTTGGGAGTGAATTAGCCCTTCCAGTCCCCCCTTTTCTTTTAAAAAGTGGCTAAGA
TCTACAGCTGCCTTGTAAGTCATTGGTCTTAAAGGTACCGAGCTCGAATTCCAGGCGGGGAGGCGGCCCA
AAGGGAGATCCGACTCGTCTGAGGGCGAAGGCGAAGACGCGGAAGAGGCCGCAGAGCCGGCAGCAGGCCG
CGGGAAGGAAGGTCCGCTGGATTGAGGGCCGAAGGGACGTAGCAGAAGGACGTCCCGCGCAGAATCCAGG
TGGCAACACAGGCGAGCAGCCATGGAAAGGACGTCAGCTTCCCCGACAACACCACGGAATTGTCAGTGCC
CAACAGCCGAGCCCCTGTCCAGCAGCGGGCAAGGCAGGCGGCGATGAGTTCCGCCGTGGCAATAGGGAGG
GGGAAAGCGAAAGTCCCGGAAAGGAGCTGACAGGTGGTGGCAATGCCCCAACCAGTGGGGGTTGCGTCAG
CAAACACAGTGCACACCACGCCACGTTGCCTGACAACGGGCCACAACTCCTCATAAAGAGACAGCAACCA
GGATTTATACAAGGAGGAGAAAATGAAAGCCATACGGGAAGCAATAGCATGATACAAAGGCATTAAAGCA
GCGTATCCACATAGCGTAAAAGGAGCAACATAGTTAAGAATACCAGTCAATCTTTCACAAATTTTGTAAT
CCAGAGGTTGATTGTCGACTCTAGACTCGACTCTAGAGGATCCCCCTGTTCCACCTCTTGAAGGCTATGT
AGGCCACAAGGCCCACAACCACAGCAGCCAGGATGGAGCAATAGACAGGGATGAGGTTGTCGGTGGTGCC
TCGGGTCACCACGGGCTGGGAGCTGCCCATCACTGTGGTCACCACACCTGCCACCGTGCTGGCTATGAGG
TCTTGTTCTGGAGGTGCCTCAGGCTCCTGGGTGCTGGGGGCTGTGCTGTCCGAGCCCTCTGGGGGTGTGG
ACCGTGTAATCCAACGGCCAGGGATCTCCTCGCACTCGGCGTCGGCCCAGCGTGTGCACTCGCGGAGCTG
GCGCTCGGTGTCCTCGCACACGGTGCAGGGCAGGCACGGGTCCACGTGGTTGGCCTCGTCGGAATACGTG
CCGTCGGGGCACTCCTCGCACACGGTGTTCTGCTTGTCCTGGCAGGAGAACACGAGGCCCGAGCCCGCCT
CGCACACGCGGCACGCCTCGCAGCGCCCAGTCGTCTCATCCTGGTAGTAGCCGTAGGCGCAGCGGCACAC
GGCGTCGTCGGCCTCCACGCACGGCGCCGACATGCTCTGGAGCCCCACGCACTCGGTGCACGGCTTGCAC
GGCTCGGTCGCGCTCACCACGTCGGAGAACGTCACGCTGTCCAGGCAGGGCTCACACACGGTCTGGTTGG
CTCCACAAGGCTGGGCCACACCCTCGCCCAGGTTGCAGGCTTTGCAGCACTCACCGCTGTGTGTGTACAG
GCCTGTGGGGCATGCCTCCTTGGCACCTCCAAGGGACACCCCCAGAAGCAGCAACAGCAGCAGGCGCGGC
CCGTCCATGGCGCGGCCGGTGGCACCTGCCCCCATCGCCCGCCTCCCGCGGCAGCGCTCGACTTCCAGCT
CGGTCCGCTTTGCGGACTGATGGGGCTGCGCTGCGCTGCGCTCCAGCGCCCCCCCTGCCCGCCGGAGCTG
GCCGCGGCCCGAATTCCTGCAGCCCGGGGGATCCCCCTGGGGAGAGAGGTCGGTGATTCGGTCAACGAGG
GAGCCGACTGCCGACGTGCGCTCCGGAGGCTTGCAGAATGCGGAACACCGCGCGGGCAGGAACAGGGCCC
ACACTACCGCCCCACACCCCGCCTCCCGCACCGCCCCTTCCCGGCCGCTGCTCTCGGCGCGCCCTGCTGA
GCAGCCGCTATTGGCCACAGCCCATCGCGGTCGGCGCGCTGCCATTGCTCCCTGGCGCTGTCCGTCTGCG
AGGGTACTAGTGAGACGTGCGGCTTCCGTTTGTCACGTCCGGCACGCCGCGAACCGCAAGGAACCTTCCC
GACTTAGGGGCGGAGCAGGAAGCGTCGCCGGGGGGCCCACAAGGGTAGCGGCGAAGATCCGGGTGACGCT
GCGAACGGACGTGAAGAATGTGCGAGACCCAGGGTCGGCGCCGCTGCGTTTCCCGGAACCACGCCCAGAG
CAGCCGCGTCCCTGCGCAAACCCAGGGCTGCCTTGGAAAAGGCGCAACCCCAACCCCGTGGAATTCGATA
TCAAGCTTCTCGAGGGTAGGCGTGTACGGTGGGAGGCCTATATAAGCAGAGCTCGTTTAGTGAACCGTCA
GATCGCCTGGAGACGCCATCCACGCTGTTTTGACCTCCATAGAAGACACCGGGACCGATCCAGCCTCCGC
GGAATTCACC
Features (pLannotate 1.2.2; 34 found; start..end, strand, type, name):
      1..720     +  CDS            EGFP: the original enhanced GFP (Yang et al., 1996) mammalian codon-optimized
    950..969     +  misc_feature   MCS (fragment): pBluescript multiple cloning site
    997..1131    -  polyA_signal   SV40 poly(A) signal: SV40 polyadenylation signal
   1154..1238    -  CDS            large T antigen (fragment): large T antigen from SV40 (simian virus 40)
   1268..1385    -  misc_feature   cPPT/CTS: central polypurine tract and central termination sequence of HIV-1
   1404..1504    -  CDS            Rev (fragment): human immunodeficiency virus 1 (HIV-1) Rev protein; rev; enhances nuclear export of unspliced and incompletely spliced viral mRNAs
   1881..2114    -  misc_feature   RRE: The Rev response element (RRE) of HIV-1 allows for Rev-dependent mRNA export from the nucleus to the cytoplasm.
   2260..2623    -  CDS            HIV-1 gag (fragment): gag protein from human immunodeficiency virus 1; gag
   2607..2732    -  misc_feature   HIV-1 Ψ: packaging signal of human immunodeficiency virus type 1
   2779..2959    -  LTR            5' LTR (truncated): truncated 5' long terminal repeat (LTR) from HIV-1
   2974..3177    -  promoter       CMV promoter: human cytomegalovirus (CMV) immediate early promoter
   3178..3557    -  enhancer       CMV enhancer: human cytomegalovirus immediate early enhancer
   3658..3676    -  promoter       T3 promoter: promoter for bacteriophage T3 RNA polymerase
   3721..3737    -  protein_bind   lac operator: The lac repressor binds to the lac operator to inhibit transcription in E. coli. This inhibition can be relieved by adding lactose or isopropyl-β-D-thiogalactopyranoside (IPTG). lac repressor encoded by lacI
   3745..3775    -  promoter       lac promoter: promoter for the E. coli lac operon
   3790..3811    -  protein_bind   CAP binding site: CAP binding activates transcription in the presence of cAMP. E. coli catabolite activator protein
   3824..3916    -  CDS            lacI (fragment): lac repressor; lacI; The lac repressor binds to the lac operator to inhibit transcription in E. coli. This inhibition can be relieved by adding lactose or isopropyl-β-D-thiogalactopyranoside (IPTG).
   4099..4687    -  rep_origin     ori: high-copy-number ColE1/pMB1/pBR322/pUC origin of replication
   4858..5718    -  CDS            AmpR: β-lactamase; bla; confers resistance to ampicillin, carbenicillin, and related antibiotics
   5719..5823    -  promoter       AmpR promoter: bla
   5876..6304    -  rep_origin     f1 ori (sequence partly withheld): f1 bacteriophage origin of replication; arrow indicates direction of (+) strand synthesis
   6309..6464    -  CDS            lacZα (fragment): LacZα fragment of β-galactosidase; lacZ fragment
   6472..6490    +  promoter       T7 promoter: promoter for bacteriophage T7 RNA polymerase
   6511..6646    -  rep_origin     SV40 ori: SV40 origin of replication
   6686..6807    -  polyA_signal   SV40 poly(A) signal: SV40 polyadenylation signal
   6879..7112    -  LTR            3' LTR (ΔU3): self-inactivating 3' long terminal repeat (LTR) from HIV-1
   7114..7182    -  CDS            nef (fragment): NEF_HV1Z2 - Experimental evidence at protein level: Swiss-Prot protein existence level 1. Extracellular Nef protein targets CD4(+) T-lymphocytes for apoptosis by interacting with CXCR4 surface receptors. From Human immunodeficiency virus type 1 group M subtype D (isolate Z2/CDC-Z34) (HIV-1).
   7199..7787    -  misc_feature   WPRE: woodchuck hepatitis virus posttranscriptional regulatory element
   7801..7819    -  misc_feature   MCS (fragment): pUC18/19 multiple cloning site
   7822..8649    -  CDS            NGFR (fragment): TNR16_HUMAN - Also known as TNFRSF16. Experimental evidence at protein level: Swiss-Prot protein existence level 1. Low affinity receptor which can bind to NGF, BDNF, NTF3, and NTF4. Forms a heterodimeric receptor with SORCS2 that binds the precursor forms of NGF, BDNF and NTF3 with high affinity, and has much lower affinity for mature NGF and BDNF (PubMed:24908487). Plays an important role in differentiation and survival of specific neuronal populations during development (By similarity). Can mediate cell survival as well as cell death of neural cells. Plays a role in the inactivation of RHOA
   8764..8788    -  misc_feature   MCS (fragment): pBluescript multiple cloning site
   8791..9301    -  promoter       hPGK promoter: human phosphoglycerate kinase 1 promoter
   9304..9327    +  misc_feature   MCS (fragment): pBluescript multiple cloning site
   9329..9367    +  promoter       minimal CMV promoter: human cytomegalovirus (CMV) immediate early promoter
