[The description below was written by a language model from this plasmid's Addgene catalogue record and pLannotate feature annotations shown in this document.]
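Description:
AB.pCCL.sin.cPPT.GFP.miR-19a-5p.sensor.PGK.dNGFR.WPRE is a self-inactivating, HIV-1-derived lentiviral transfer plasmid that reports the activity of human miR-19a-5p in transduced cells. The bacterial portion carries a high-copy ColE1/pUC origin, an f1 origin and an ampicillin resistance gene. The viral genome is transcribed from a CMV enhancer/promoter fused to a truncated 5' LTR. It contains the Ψ packaging signal with a gag fragment, the RRE, the cPPT/CTS, a WPRE and a ΔU3 3' LTR, so the integrated provirus lacks LTR promoter activity. An SV40 poly(A) signal and an SV40 origin lie downstream of the 3' LTR.

The payload is a bidirectional expression unit. The human PGK promoter drives a truncated NGFR (dNGFR), which the feature table annotates as an NGFR fragment, in the same orientation as the viral genome and upstream of the WPRE. A minimal CMV promoter abuts the PGK promoter in the opposite direction and drives EGFP, which ends at its own antisense SV40 poly(A) signal. The 171 bp sensor insert, cloned between NheI and AgeI, is not annotated. It most likely occupies the unannotated stretch between EGFP and that poly(A) signal, placing the miR-19a-5p target sequences in the GFP 3' UTR.

When the microRNA is active, GFP is suppressed while dNGFR is unaffected, so dNGFR acts as an internal control for transduction and expression level. The GFP-to-NGFR ratio can therefore serve as a readout of miRNA activity. The plasmid comes from a study of microRNA sensor and decoy libraries. The sequenced record (9,464 nt) is slightly shorter than the listed total size of 9,480 bp.
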