Addgene plasmid #85869: AB.pCCL.sin.cPPT.GFP.miR-19a-5p.sensor.PGK.dNGFR.WPRE
Purpose: Sensor Plasmid
Depositing lab: Brian Brown. Depositing organization: Icahn School of Medicine at Mount Sinai. Publication: High-throughput assessment of microRNA activity and function using microRNA sensor and decoy libraries. Mullokandov G, Baccarini A, Ruzo A, Jayaprakash AD, Tung N, Israelow B, Evans MJ, Sachidanandam R, Brown BD. Nat Methods. 2012 Jul 1;9(8):840-6. doi: 10.1038/nmeth.2078. PubMed 22751203.
Backbone
  Vector backbone: AB.pCCL.sin.cPPT.GFP.PGK.dNGFR.WPRE
  Backbone size w/o insert (bp): 9309
  Total vector size (bp): 9480
  Vector type: Lentiviral
  Selectable markers: eGFP, NGFR
Growth in bacteria
  Bacterial resistance: Ampicillin, 100 μg/mL
  Growth temperature: 37°C
  Growth strain: NEB Stable
  Copy number: High Copy
Gene/Insert
  Gene/Insert name: miR-19a-5p Sensor
  Species: H. sapiens (human)
  Insert size (bp): 171
  Entrez Gene: MIR19A (a.k.a. C13orf25, MIR17HG, MIRH1, MIRHG1, MIRN19A, hsa-mir-19a, miR-19a, miRNA19A)
  Promoter: PGK
  Cloning method: Restriction Enzyme; 5′ cloning site NheI (not destroyed); 3′ cloning site AgeI (not destroyed)
  Sequencing primers: 5′ AACAGACATACAAACTAAAG
Terms and licenses: Academic/Nonprofit Terms; Industry Terms: Not Available to Industry
How to cite: AB.pCCL.sin.cPPT.GFP.miR-19a-5p.sensor.PGK.dNGFR.WPRE was a gift from Brian Brown (Addgene plasmid # 85869 ; http://n2t.net/addgene:85869 ; RRID:Addgene_85869)
