>Addgene plasmid #85869 | AB.pCCL.sin.cPPT.GFP.miR-19a-5p.sensor.PGK.dNGFR.WPRE | depositor partial sequence | sequence record 167186 | AB.pCCL.sin.cPPT.GFP.miR-19a-5p.sensor.PGK.dNGFR.WPRE sequence 831 bps
TCGATCACGAGACTAGCCTCGAGAGATCTGATCATAATCAGCCATACCACATTTGTAGAGGTTTTACTTG
CTTTAAAAAACCTCCCACACCTCCCCCTGAACCTGAAACATAAAATGAATGCAATTGTTGTTGTTAACTT
GTTTATTGCAGCTTATAATGGTTACAAATAAGGCAATAGCATCACAAATTTCACAAATAAGGCATTTTTT
TCACTGCATTCTAGTTTTGGTTTGTCCAAACTCATCAATGTATCTTATCATGTCTGGATCTCAAATCCCT
CGGAAGCTGCGCCTGTCATCGAATTCCTGCAGCCCGGTGCATGACTAAGCTAGTACCGGTAGTTTTGCAT
AGTTGCACTACAAGTTTTGCATAGTTGCACTACAAGTTTTGCATAGTTGCACTACAAGTTTTGCATAGTT
GCACTACAAGTTTTGCATAGTTGCACTACAAGTTTTGCATAGTTGCACTACAGCTACGTCGACCAGTACT
CCCCAGTTAAGGTCGGCTAGCTCAGTTAGCCTCCCCCATCTCTCGACGCGGCCGCTTTACTTGTACAGCT
CGTCCATGCCGAGAGTGATCCCGGCGGCGGTCACGAACTCCAGCAGGACCATGTGATCGCGCTTCTCGTT
GGGGTCTTTGCTCAGGGCGGACTGGGTGCTCAGGTAGTGGTTGTCGGGCAGCAGCACGGGGCCGTCGCCG
ATGGGGGTGTTCTGCTGGTAGTGGTCGGCGAGCTGCACGCTGCCGTCCTCGATGTTGTGGCGGATCTTGA
AGTTCACCTTGATGCCGTTCTTCTGCTTGTCGGCCATGATATAGACGTTGTGGCTGTTGTA
